>Addgene plasmid #13035 | pRSET YBX-1 | addgene partial sequence | sequence record 19428 | T7 5'-TAATACGACTCACTATAGGG-3'
AAATAATTTTTGTTTAACTTTAAGAAGGAGAATATACATATGCGGGGTTCTCATCATCATCATCATCATG
GTATGGCTAGCATGACTGGTGGACAGCAAATGGGTCGGGATCTGTACGACGATGACGATAAGGATCCGAG
CTCCACCGCGGTGGCGGCCGCGCAGCTGCCGCAGCCGGCCCCAGTCACCATCACCGCAACCATGAGCAGC
GAGGCCGAGACCCAGCAGCCGCCCGCCGCCCCCCCCGCCGCCCCCGCCCTCAGCGCCGCCGACACCAAGC
CCGGCACTACGGGCAGCGGCGCAGGGAGCGGTGGCCCGGGCGGCCTCACATCGGCGGCGCCTGCCGGCGG
GGACAAGAAGGTCATCGCAACGAAAGTTTTGGGAACAGTAAAATGGTTCAGTGTAAGGAACGGATATGGT
TTCATCAACATGAATGACACCAAAGAAGATGTATTTGTACACCAGACTGGCACAGATAAGAATAACCCCA
GGAAGTACCTTCGCAGTGT
