[The description below was written by a language model from this plasmid's Addgene catalogue record.]
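Description:
pRSET YBX-1 is a bacterial expression plasmid built on the commercial pRSET-B backbone (about 2.9 kb without insert) for producing recombinant human Y box binding protein 1 in E. coli. It is maintained as a high-copy plasmid under ampicillin selection. The pRSET series uses a T7 promoter to drive the cloned open reading frame, consistent with the T7 sequencing primer listed in the record and with the note that a BL21(DE3)-type strain, which supplies T7 RNA polymerase, is preferred for high protein yield, while a standard cloning strain such as DH5alpha serves for propagation. No feature table accompanies the entry, so the exact layout of origins and regulatory elements is not documented here beyond what the backbone name implies.

The insert is a roughly 1.5 kb human YBX1 cDNA (also known as DBPB, NSEP1 or YB-1), placed between the SacI and PstI sites of the polylinker, both of which were preserved. Cloning into this reading frame fuses the protein to the backbone-encoded N-terminal 6xHis tag, allowing purification of the product by immobilised metal affinity chromatography. The associated publication concerns the identification of this DNA-binding protein as a factor that also binds the selenocysteine insertion sequence element in RNA, so the construct is suited to generating purified tagged YBX1 for in vitro nucleic acid binding and related biochemical studies.
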