Addgene plasmid #13035: pRSET YBX-1
Depositing lab: Peter Newburger. Depositing organization: University of Massachusetts, Worcester. Publication: Identification and molecular cloning of a human selenocysteine insertion sequence-binding protein. A bifunctional role for DNA-binding protein B. Shen Q, Wu R, Leonard JL, Newburger PE. J Biol Chem. 1998 Mar 6. 273(10):5443-6. 10.1074/jbc.273.10.5443 PubMed 9488664.
Backbone
  Vector backbone: pRSET-B
  Backbone manufacturer: Invitrogen
  Backbone size w/o insert (bp): 2897
  Vector type: Bacterial Expression
Growth in bacteria
  Bacterial resistance: Ampicillin, 100 μg/mL
  Growth temperature: 37°C
  Growth strain: DH5alpha
  Growth instructions: Preferred growth strain is BL21(DE3) for high protein expression.
  Copy number: High Copy
Gene/Insert
  Gene/Insert name: YBX1 (alt names: Y Box Binding Protein 1; DBPB; NSEP1)
  Species: H. sapiens (human)
  Insert size (bp): 1481
  GenBank ID: NM_004559
  Entrez Gene: YBX1 (a.k.a. BP-8, CBF-A, CSDA2, CSDB, DBPB, EFI-A, MDR-NF1, NSEP-1, NSEP1, YB-1, YB1)
  Tag / fusion protein: 6xHis (N terminal on backbone)
  Cloning method: Restriction Enzyme; 5′ cloning site SacI (not destroyed); 3′ cloning site PstI (not destroyed)
  Sequencing primers: 5′ T7
Terms and licenses: Academic/Nonprofit Terms; Industry Terms: Not Available to Industry
How to cite: pRSET YBX-1 was a gift from Peter Newburger (Addgene plasmid # 13035 ; http://n2t.net/addgene:13035 ; RRID:Addgene_13035)
